Addgene plasmid #211415: pcDNA3-TopBP1-mVen
Purpose: mammalian expression of human TopBP1 C-terminally fused to mVenus
Depositing lab: Helmut Pospiech. Depositing organization: Leibniz Institute on Aging - Fritz Lipmann Institute (FLI).
Backbone
  Vector backbone: pcDNA3-mVen
  Vector type: Mammalian Expression
Growth in bacteria
  Bacterial resistance: Ampicillin, 100 μg/mL
  Growth temperature: 37°C
  Growth strain: DH5alpha
  Copy number: High Copy
Gene/Insert
  Gene/Insert name: TopBP1
  Species: H. sapiens (human)
  Entrez Gene: TOPBP1 (a.k.a. Dpb11, TOP2BP1)
  Tag / fusion protein: mVenus (C terminal on insert)
  Cloning method: Restriction Enzyme; 5′ cloning site BamHI (not destroyed); 3′ cloning site NotI (not destroyed)
Terms and licenses: Academic/Nonprofit Terms; Industry Terms: Not Available to Industry
Depositor comments: generated by Julia Kutz (Leibniz Institute on Aging - Fritz Lipmann Institute, D-07745 Jena, Germany)
How to cite: pcDNA3-TopBP1-mVen was a gift from Helmut Pospiech (Addgene plasmid # 211415 ; http://n2t.net/addgene:211415 ; RRID:Addgene_211415)
