[The description below was written by a language model from this plasmid's Addgene catalogue record and pLannotate feature annotations shown in this document.]
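Description:
pcDNA3-TopBP1-mVen is a mammalian expression plasmid of about 10.7 kb, built on a pcDNA3 derivative that already carries mVenus (pcDNA3-mVen). It is designed to produce human TopBP1 fused at its C terminus to the monomeric yellow fluorescent protein mVenus. In bacteria it replicates from a high-copy ColE1/pUC-type origin and is selected with ampicillin through the β-lactamase gene and its native promoter. An f1 origin is also present, along with small fragments of lac regulatory sequence and the pBR322 bom region that are remnants of the backbone.

The TOPBP1 coding sequence was inserted between BamHI and NotI sites, both of which were retained. It lies downstream of the human cytomegalovirus immediate-early enhancer and promoter. The mVenus open reading frame, a Venus variant with the monomerizing A206K mutation, follows after a short linker region, and the transcript ends at the bovine growth hormone polyadenylation signal. T7 and SP6 phage promoters flank the cassette, as is usual for pcDNA3; they can be used for in vitro transcription or as sequencing primer sites. A separate SV40 early promoter drives the neomycin phosphotransferase gene with an SV40 poly(A) signal, which would allow G418 selection of stably transfected cells. The short HIV-1 LTR and ble fragments in the annotation are most likely incidental partial matches rather than functional parts.

TopBP1 is needed for DNA replication, for rescue of stalled replication forks and for checkpoint signalling, including activation of the ATR kinase. The fluorescent fusion would suit following TopBP1 expression and localisation in transfected mammalian cells, although the record states only mammalian expression as the purpose.
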