Features (pLannotate 1.2.2; 22 found; start..end, strand, type, name):
     65..117     -  misc_feature   bom (fragment): basis of mobility region from pBR322
    272..651     +  enhancer       CMV enhancer: human cytomegalovirus immediate early enhancer
    652..855     +  promoter       CMV promoter: human cytomegalovirus (CMV) immediate early promoter
    851..884     +  LTR            5' LTR (truncated) (fragment): truncated 5' long terminal repeat (LTR) from HIV-1
    900..918     +  promoter       T7 promoter: promoter for bacteriophage T7 RNA polymerase
    950..5515    +  CDS            TOPBP1 (sequence partly withheld): TOPB1_HUMAN - Also known as KIAA0259. Experimental evidence at protein level: Swiss-Prot protein existence level 1. Required for DNA replication. Plays a role in the rescue of stalled replication forks and checkpoint control. Binds double-stranded DNA breaks and nicks as well as single-stranded DNA. Recruits the SWI/SNF chromatin remodeling complex to E2F1-responsive promoters. Down-regulates E2F1 activity and inhibits E2F1-dependent apoptosis during G1/S transition and after DNA damage. Induces a large increase in the kinase activity of ATR (PubMed:16530042). From Homo sapiens (Human).
   5555..6274    +  CDS            mVenus: Venus YFP with monomerizing A206K mutation (Nagai et al., 2002; Kremers et al., 2006) mammalian codon-optimized
   6284..6302    -  promoter       SP6 promoter: promoter for bacteriophage SP6 RNA polymerase
   6328..6552    +  polyA_signal   bGH poly(A) signal: bovine growth hormone polyadenylation signal
   6556..6577    +  promoter       SV40 promoter (fragment): SV40 enhancer and early promoter
   6598..7026    +  rep_origin     f1 ori (sequence partly withheld): f1 bacteriophage origin of replication; arrow indicates direction of (+) strand synthesis
   7040..7369    +  promoter       SV40 promoter: SV40 enhancer and early promoter
   7436..8227    +  CDS            neo: KKA2_KLEPN - Also known as kan, nptII. Experimental evidence at protein level: Swiss-Prot protein existence level 1. Resistance to kanamycin, neomycin, paromomycin, ribostamycin, butirosin and gentamicin B. From Klebsiella pneumoniae.
   8251..8409    +  CDS            ble (fragment): BLE_KLEPN - Experimental evidence at protein level: Swiss-Prot protein existence level 1. Binding protein with a strong affinity to the bleomycin family of antibiotics. Binds to CL990; an antimitotic-antibiotic compound. From Klebsiella pneumoniae.
   8404..8525    +  polyA_signal   SV40 poly(A) signal: SV40 polyadenylation signal
   8596..8618    -  protein_bind   lac operator (fragment): The lac repressor binds to the lac operator to inhibit transcription in E. coli. This inhibition can be relieved by adding lactose or isopropyl-β-D-thiogalactopyranoside (IPTG). lac repressor encoded by lacI
   8622..8652    -  promoter       lac promoter: promoter for the E. coli lac operon
   8667..8688    -  protein_bind   CAP binding site: CAP binding activates transcription in the presence of cAMP. E. coli catabolite activator protein
   8701..8793    -  CDS            lacI (fragment): lac repressor; lacI; The lac repressor binds to the lac operator to inhibit transcription in E. coli. This inhibition can be relieved by adding lactose or isopropyl-β-D-thiogalactopyranoside (IPTG).
   8976..9564    -  rep_origin     ori: high-copy-number ColE1/pMB1/pBR322/pUC origin of replication
   9735..10595   -  CDS            AmpR: β-lactamase; bla; confers resistance to ampicillin, carbenicillin, and related antibiotics
  10596..6       -  promoter       AmpR promoter (across the origin): bla
>Addgene plasmid #211415 | pcDNA3-TopBP1-mVen | addgene full sequence | sequence record 419260 | Addgene NGS Result
TCCGCGCACATTTCCCCGAAAAGTGCCACCTGACGTCGACGGATCGGGAGATCTCCCGATCCCCTATGGT
GCACTCTCAGTACAATCTGCTCTGATGCCGCATAGTTAAGCCAGTATCTGCTCCCTGCTTGTGTGTTGGA
GGTCGCTGAGTAGTGCGCGAGCAAAATTTAAGCTACAACAAGGCAAGGCTTGACCGACAATTGCATGAAG
AATCTGCTTAGGGTTAGGCGTTTTGCGCTGCTTCGCGATGTACGGGCCAGATATACGCGTTGACATTGAT
TATTGACTAGTTATTAATAGTAATCAATTACGGGGTCATTAGTTCATAGCCCATATATGGAGTTCCGCGT
TACATAACTTACGGTAAATGGCCCGCCTGGCTGACCGCCCAACGACCCCCGCCCATTGACGTCAATAATG
ACGTATGTTCCCATAGTAACGCCAATAGGGACTTTCCATTGACGTCAATGGGTGGAGTATTTACGGTAAA
CTGCCCACTTGGCAGTACATCAAGTGTATCATATGCCAAGTACGCCCCCTATTGACGTCAATGACGGTAA
ATGGCCCGCCTGGCATTATGCCCAGTACATGACCTTATGGGACTTTCCTACTTGGCAGTACATCTACGTA
TTAGTCATCGCTATTACCATGGTGATGCGGTTTTGGCAGTACATCAATGGGCGTGGATAGCGGTTTGACT
CACGGGGATTTCCAAGTCTCCACCCCATTGACGTCAATGGGAGTTTGTTTTGGCACCAAAATCAACGGGA
CTTTCCAAAATGTCGTAACAACTCCGCCCCATTGACGCAAATGGGCGGTAGGCGTGTACGGTGGGAGGTC
TATATAAGCAGAGCTCTCTGGCTAACTAGAGAACCCACTGCTTACTGGCTTATCGAAATTAATACGACTC
ACTATAGGGAGACCCAAGCTTGGTACCGAGCTCGGATCCATGTCCAGAAATGACAAA
[840 nt withheld, positions 968-1807]
AGACCAGAAGCAAAGACTATGCCCAATTCTTCAACTCCTACCAGCCAGATCAACACAATTGATAGTCGTA
CTCTTTCAGATGTCAGCAATATTTCCAACATAAATGCAAGTTGCGTAAGTGAATCAATATGTAATTCACT
TAACAGCAAACTGGAGCCTACACTTGAAAATCTAGAAAATCTGGATGTCAGTGCATTTCAAGCACCTGAA
GATTTATTAGATGGTTGTCGGATATATCTTTGCGGTTTTAGTGGCAGAAAGCTAGATAAACTGAGAAGAC
TTATTAACAGTGGAGGTGGAGTTCGTTTTAACCAGCTAAATGAAGATGTAACTCATGTTATTGTGGGAGA
TTATGATGATGAATTGAAGCAGTTTTGGAATAAATCAGCCCACAGGCCTCATGTAGTGGGAGCAAAGTGG
TTGCTAGAGTGTTTCAGTAAAGGTTATATGCTTTCTGAAGAACCATATATCCATGCTAATTACCAGCCAG
TGGAAATTCCAGTTTCACATCAGCCTGAAAGTAAAGCAGCTCTTTTAAAAAAGAAGAACAGCAGCTTCTC
TAAGAAAGACTTTGCTCCTAGTGAAAAGCATGAGCAAGCTGATGAAGATCTGCTCTCTCAATATGAAAAT
GGTAGCTCCACAGTAGTTGAGGCTAAGACGTCTGAAGCCAGGCCCTTTAATGATTCTACTCATGCTGAGC
CCTTGAATGATTCTACTCACATTTCTTTGCAAGAAGAAAACCAGTCTTCTGTCAGTCATTGTGTCCCTGA
TGTTTCTACAATTACTGAAGAAGGCTTATTTAGCCAAAAGAGTTTCCTTGTTTTGGGTTTTAGTAATGAA
AATGAATCTAACATCGCAAACATCATAAAAGAAAATGCTGGGAAAATCATGTCCCTTCTGAGCAGAACTG
TTGCGGATTATGCTGTGGTTCCTCTGCTGGGGTGTGAAGTGGAAGCCACTGTGGGAGAAGTTGTTACAAA
TACATGGCTGGTTACTTGCATAGACTATCAGACTTTGTTTGATCCAAAGTCGAATCCTCTCTTCACACCA
GTTCCAGTAATGACAGGAATGACTCCTTTAGAGGATTGTGTTATTTCATTTAGCCAGTGTGCTGGAGCAG
AAAAAGAGTCTTTAACTTTCCTAGCAAACCTCCTTGGAGCAAGTGTTCAAGAATACTTTGTTCGCAAATC
CAATGCAAAGAAAGGCATGTTTGCCAGTACTCATCTTATACTGAAAGAACGTGGTGGCTCTAAATATGAA
GCTGCAAAGAAGTGGAATTTACCTGCCGTTACTATAGCTTGGCTGTTGGAGACTGCTAGAACGGGAAAGA
GAGCAGACGAAAGCCATTTTCTGATTGAAAATTCAACTAAAGAAGAACGAAGTTTGGAAACAGAAATAAC
AAATGGAATCAATCTAAATTCAGATACTGCAGAGCATCCTGGCACACGCCTGCAAACTCACAGAAAAACC
GTCGTTACACCTTTAGATATGAACCGCTTTCAGAGTAAAGCTTTCCGTGCTGTGGTCTCACAACATGCCA
GACAGGTCGCAGCCTCCCCAGCAGTAGGACAACCACTTCAGAAGGAGCCCTCGTTACACCTGGATACACC
ATCAAAATTCCTGTCCAAGGACAAACTCTTCAAGCCTTCCTTTGATGTGAAGGATGCACTTGCAGCCTTG
GAAACTCCAGGACGTCCCAGCCAACAGAAAAGGAAACCGAGTACGCCACTCTCAGAAGTTATTGTCAAAA
ACTTGCAACTTGCTTTGGCAAATAGCTCTCGAAATGCTGTCGCTCTTTCTGCCAGCCCTCAACTGAAAGA
GGCCCAGTCAGAGAAGGAAGAAGCCCCAAAGCCACTTCACAAAGTAGTGGTATGTGTTAGTAAAAAACTC
AGTAAGAAGCAGAGTGAACTAAATGGGATCGCAGCCTCTCTAGGAGCAGATTACAGGTGGAGTTTTGATG
AAACAGTGACTCATTTCATCTATCAAGGGCGGCCAAATGACACTAATCGGGAGTATAAATCTGTAAAAGA
AAGAGGAGTACACATTGTTTCCGAGCACTGGCTTTTAGATTGTGCCCAAGAGTGTAAACATCTTCCTGAA
TCTCTTTATCCACATACTTATAATCCCAAAATGAGCTTGGATATCAGCGCAGTGCAAGATGGCCGGCTCT
GTAATAGTCGACTACTCTCAGCTGTGTCTTCAACAAAGGATGATGAGCCAGATCCTTTGATTTTAGAAGA
AAATGATGTAGACAATATGGCCACCAATAATAAAGAGTCAGCACCATCAAATGGAAGTGGAAAGAATGAC
TCTAAAGGAGTTCTGACACAGACCTTAGAGATGAGAGAGAACTTTCAGAAGCAGTTACAGGAGATAATGT
CTGCAACATCAATAGTGAAACCCCAAGGGCAGAGGACTTCCCTTTCAAGAAGTGGTTGTAACAGCGCATC
TTCAACCCCTGACAGCACTCGCTCTGCTCGCAGTGGACGAAGTAGAGTCCTAGAGGCACTGAGGCAGTCT
CGTCAGACAGTACCTGATGTCAACACAGAGCCTTCCCAAAATGAACAGATCATTTGGGATGACCCTACAG
CAAGGGAGGAGAGAGCAAGGCTTGCCAGCAATTTGCAGTGGCCTAGTTGTCCCACACAATACTCTGAGCT
TCAGGTTGACATTCAAAACTTGGAGGATTCTCCTTTTCAAAAGCCTTTACATGATTCAGAAATTGCTAAA
CAGGCTGTCTGTGATCCTGGAAACATACGTGTGACTGAAGCTCCCAAACACCCAATCTCTGAAGAACTGG
AAACTCCCATAAAAGACAGCCACCTGATCCCTACGCCTCAAGCCCCCAGTATTGCCTTTCCACTCGCCAA
CCCCCCTGTGGCTCCGCACCCTAGAGAAAAGATTATAACGATAGAGGAGACTCATGAAGAATTAAAAAAA
CAGTACATATTTCAGTTATCATCTCTGAATCCTCAAGAACGTATTGACTATTGTCATCTGATTGAGAAAC
TAGGTGGATTGGTGATAGAAAAGCAGTGCTTTGATCCCACCTGTACACACATTGTTGTGGGACATCCACT
TCGAAACGAGAAGTATTTAGCCTCAGTGGCAGCTGGGAAGTGGGTGCTTCATCGCTCCTACCTTGAAGCC
TGCAGGACTGCTGGACACTTCGTGCAGGAAGAAGACTATGAATGGGGAAGTAGTTCCATACTTGATGTTC
TGACTGGAATCAATGTACAGCAACGAAGACTAGCACTTGCAGCAATGAGATGGAGAAAAAAAATCCAGCA
AAGACAAGAATCTGGCATTGTTGAGGGAGCATTTAGTGGGTGGAAGGTTATTTTACATGTGGATCAGTCT
CGAGAAGCAGGCTTCAAACGCCTTCTTCAGTCAGGAGGAGCAAAGGTGCTACCTGGTCATTCTGTACCTT
TATTTAAAGAGGCCACACATCTTTTTTCTGACTTGAATAAACTGAAACCAGATGACTCAGGAGTTAATAT
AGCAGAAGCTGCTGCCCAGAACGTGTACTGCTTGAGAACAGAATACATTGCTGATTATCTCATGCAGGAA
TCACCTCCTCATGTAGAAAATTACTGTCTACCAGAAGCTATTTCATTTATTCAGAATAATAAGGAACTTG
GGACTGGATTATCACAAAAGAGGAAAGCTCCTACAGAAAAAAATAAAATCAAACGACCTAGAGTACACTC
GCGGCCGCTCGAGCATGCATCTAGACCGGTCGCCACCATGGTGAGCAAGGGCGAGGAGCTGTTCACCGGG
GTGGTGCCCATCCTGGTCGAGCTGGACGGCGACGTAAACGGCCACAAGTTCAGCGTGTCCGGCGAGGGCG
AGGGCGATGCCACCTACGGCAAGCTGACCCTGAAGCTGATCTGCACCACCGGCAAGCTGCCCGTGCCCTG
GCCCACCCTCGTGACCACCCTGGGCTACGGCCTGCAGTGCTTCGCCCGCTACCCCGACCACATGAAGCAG
CACGACTTCTTCAAGTCCGCCATGCCCGAAGGCTACGTCCAGGAGCGCACCATCTTCTTCAAGGACGACG
GCAACTACAAGACCCGCGCCGAGGTGAAGTTCGAGGGCGACACCCTGGTGAACCGCATCGAGCTGAAGGG
CATCGACTTCAAGGAGGACGGCAACATCCTGGGGCACAAGCTGGAGTACAACTACAACAGCCACAACGTC
TATATCACCGCCGACAAGCAGAAGAACGGCATCAAGGCCAACTTCAAGATCCGCCACAACATCGAGGACG
GCGGCGTGCAGCTCGCCGACCACTACCAGCAGAACACCCCCATCGGCGACGGCCCCGTGCTGCTGCCCGA
CAACCACTACCTGAGCTACCAGTCCAAGCTGAGCAAAGACCCCAACGAGAAGCGCGATCACATGGTCCTG
CTGGAGTTCGTGACCGCCGCCGGGATCACTCTCGGCATGGACGAGCTGTACAAGTAAGGGCCCTATTCTA
TAGTGTCACCTAAATGCTAGAGCTCGCTGATCAGCCTCGACTGTGCCTTCTAGTTGCCAGCCATCTGTTG
TTTGCCCCTCCCCCGTGCCTTCCTTGACCCTGGAAGGTGCCACTCCCACTGTCCTTTCCTAATAAAATGA
GGAAATTGCATCGCATTGTCTGAGTAGGTGTCATTCTATTCTGGGGGGTGGGGTGGGGCAGGACAGCAAG
GGGGAGGATTGGGAAGACAATAGCAGGCATGCTGGGGATGCGGTGGGCTCTATGGCTTCTGAGGCGGAAA
GAACCAGCTGGGGCTCTAGGGGGTATCCCC
[124 nt withheld, positions 6598-6721]
C
[91 nt withheld, positions 6723-6813]
A
[49 nt withheld, positions 6815-6863]
CCTTTGACGTTGGAGTCCACGTTCTTT
[37 nt withheld, positions 6891-6927]
ACCCTATCTCGGTCTATTCTTTTGATTTATAAGGGATTTTGCCGATTTCGGCCTATTGGTTAAAAAATGA
GCTGATTTAACAAAAATTTAACGCGAATTAATTCTGTGGAATGTGTGTCAGTTAGGGTGTGGAAAGTCCC
CAGGCTCCCCAGCAGGCAGAAGTATGCAAAGCATGCATCTCAATTAGTCAGCAACCAGGTGTGGAAAGTC
CCCAGGCTCCCCAGCAGGCAGAAGTATGCAAAGCATGCATCTCAATTAGTCAGCAACCATAGTCCCGCCC
CTAACTCCGCCCATCCCGCCCCTAACTCCGCCCAGTTCCGCCCATTCTCCGCCCCATGGCTGACTAATTT
TTTTTATTTATGCAGAGGCCGAGGCCGCCTCTGCCTCTGAGCTATTCCAGAAGTAGTGAGGAGGCTTTTT
TGGAGGCCTAGGCTTTTGCAAAAAGCTCCCGGGAGCTTGTATATCCATTTTCGGATCTGATCAAGAGACA
GGATGAGGATCGTTTCGCATGATTGAACAAGATGGATTGCACGCAGGTTCTCCGGCCGCTTGGGTGGAGA
GGCTATTCGGCTATGACTGGGCACAACAGACAATCGGCTGCTCTGATGCCGCCGTGTTCCGGCTGTCAGC
GCAGGGGCGCCCGGTTCTTTTTGTCAAGACCGACCTGTCCGGTGCCCTGAATGAACTGCAGGACGAGGCA
GCGCGGCTATCGTGGCTGGCCACGACGGGCGTTCCTTGCGCAGCTGTGCTCGACGTTGTCACTGAAGCGG
GAAGGGACTGGCTGCTATTGGGCGAAGTGCCGGGGCAGGATCTCCTGTCATCTCACCTTGCTCCTGCCGA
GAAAGTATCCATCATGGCTGATGCAATGCGGCGGCTGCATACGCTTGATCCGGCTACCTGCCCATTCGAC
CACCAAGCGAAACATCGCATCGAGCGAGCACGTACTCGGATGGAAGCCGGTCTTGTCGATCAGGATGATC
TGGACGAAGAGCATCAGGGGCTCGCGCCAGCCGAACTGTTCGCCAGGCTCAAGGCGCGCATGCCCGACGG
CGAGGATCTCGTCGTGACCCATGGCGATGCCTGCTTGCCGAATATCATGGTGGAAAATGGCCGCTTTTCT
GGATTCATCGACTGTGGCCGGCTGGGTGTGGCGGACCGCTATCAGGACATAGCGTTGGCTACCCGTGATA
TTGCTGAAGAGCTTGGCGGCGAATGGGCTGACCGCTTCCTCGTGCTTTACGGTATCGCCGCTCCCGATTC
GCAGCGCATCGCCTTCTATCGCCTTCTTGACGAGTTCTTCTGAGCGGGACTCTGGGGTTCGAAATGACCG
ACCAAGCGACGCCCAACCTGCCATCACGAGATTTCGATTCCACCGCCGCCTTCTATGAAAGGTTGGGCTT
CGGAATCGTTTTCCGGGACGCCGGCTGGATGATCCTCCAGCGCGGGGATCTCATGCTGGAGTTCTTCGCC
CACCCCAACTTGTTTATTGCAGCTTATAATGGTTACAAATAAAGCAATAGCATCACAAATTTCACAAATA
AAGCATTTTTTTCACTGCATTCTAGTTGTGGTTTGTCCAAACTCATCAATGTATCTTATCATGTCTGTAT
ACCGTCGACCTCTAGCTAGAGCTTGGCGTAATCATGGTCATAGCTGTTTCCTGTGTGAAATTGTTATCCG
CTCACAATTCCACACAACATACGAGCCGGAAGCATAAAGTGTAAAGCCTGGGGTGCCTAATGAGTGAGCT
AACTCACATTAATTGCGTTGCGCTCACTGCCCGCTTTCCAGTCGGGAAACCTGTCGTGCCAGCTGCATTA
ATGAATCGGCCAACGCGCGGGGAGAGGCGGTTTGCGTATTGGGCGCTCTTCCGCTTCCTCGCTCACTGAC
TCGCTGCGCTCGGTCGTTCGGCTGCGGCGAGCGGTATCAGCTCACTCAAAGGCGGTAATACGGTTATCCA
CAGAATCAGGGGATAACGCAGGAAAGAACATGTGAGCAAAAGGCCAGCAAAAGGCCAGGAACCGTAAAAA
GGCCGCGTTGCTGGCGTTTTTCCATAGGCTCCGCCCCCCTGACGAGCATCACAAAAATCGACGCTCAAGT
CAGAGGTGGCGAAACCCGACAGGACTATAAAGATACCAGGCGTTTCCCCCTGGAAGCTCCCTCGTGCGCT
CTCCTGTTCCGACCCTGCCGCTTACCGGATACCTGTCCGCCTTTCTCCCTTCGGGAAGCGTGGCGCTTTC
TCATAGCTCACGCTGTAGGTATCTCAGTTCGGTGTAGGTCGTTCGCTCCAAGCTGGGCTGTGTGCACGAA
CCCCCCGTTCAGCCCGACCGCTGCGCCTTATCCGGTAACTATCGTCTTGAGTCCAACCCGGTAAGACACG
ACTTATCGCCACTGGCAGCAGCCACTGGTAACAGGATTAGCAGAGCGAGGTATGTAGGCGGTGCTACAGA
GTTCTTGAAGTGGTGGCCTAACTACGGCTACACTAGAAGAACAGTATTTGGTATCTGCGCTCTGCTGAAG
CCAGTTACCTTCGGAAAAAGAGTTGGTAGCTCTTGATCCGGCAAACAAACCACCGCTGGTAGCGGTGGTT
TTTTTGTTTGCAAGCAGCAGATTACGCGCAGAAAAAAAGGATCTCAAGAAGATCCTTTGATCTTTTCTAC
GGGGTCTGACGCTCAGTGGAACGAAAACTCACGTTAAGGGATTTTGGTCATGAGATTATCAAAAAGGATC
TTCACCTAGATCCTTTTAAATTAAAAATGAAGTTTTAAATCAATCTAAAGTATATATGAGTAAACTTGGT
CTGACAGTTACCAATGCTTAATCAGTGAGGCACCTATCTCAGCGATCTGTCTATTTCGTTCATCCATAGT
TGCCTGACTCCCCGTCGTGTAGATAACTACGATACGGGAGGGCTTACCATCTGGCCCCAGTGCTGCAATG
ATACCGCGAGACCCACGCTCACCGGCTCCAGATTTATCAGCAATAAACCAGCCAGCCGGAAGGGCCGAGC
GCAGAAGTGGTCCTGCAACTTTATCCGCCTCCATCCAGTCTATTAATTGTTGCCGGGAAGCTAGAGTAAG
TAGTTCGCCAGTTAATAGTTTGCGCAACGTTGTTGCCATTGCTACAGGCATCGTGGTGTCACGCTCGTCG
TTTGGTATGGCTTCATTCAGCTCCGGTTCCCAACGATCAAGGCGAGTTACATGATCCCCCATGTTGTGCA
AAAAAGCGGTTAGCTCCTTCGGTCCTCCGATCGTTGTCAGAAGTAAGTTGGCCGCAGTGTTATCACTCAT
GGTTATGGCAGCACTGCATAATTCTCTTACTGTCATGCCATCCGTAAGATGCTTTTCTGTGACTGGTGAG
TACTCAACCAAGTCATTCTGAGAATAGTGTATGCGGCGACCGAGTTGCTCTTGCCCGGCGTCAATACGGG
ATAATACCGCGCCACATAGCAGAACTTTAAAAGTGCTCATCATTGGAAAACGTTCTTCGGGGCGAAAACT
CTCAAGGATCTTACCGCTGTTGAGATCCAGTTCGATGTAACCCACTCGTGCACCCAACTGATCTTCAGCA
TCTTTTACTTTCACCAGCGTTTCTGGGTGAGCAAAAACAGGAAGGCAAAATGCCGCAAAAAAGGGAATAA
GGGCGACACGGAAATGTTGAATACTCATACTCTTCCTTTTTCAATATTATTGAAGCATTTATCAGGGTTA
TTGTCTCATGAGCGGATACATATTTGAATGTATTTAGAAAAATAAACAAATAGGGGT
